>Addgene plasmid #84547 | pT2U3-YFP | depositor full sequence | sequence record 169177 | pT2U3-YFP sequence 4679 bps
CAGGCTGGATCGGTCCCGGTGTCTTCTATGGAGGTCAAAACAGCGTGGATGGCGTCTCCAGGCGATCTGA
CGGTTCACTAAACGAGCTCTGCTTATAGGGTACCCGGAGTACTGTCCTCCGCGGAGTACTGTCCTCCGCG
GAGTACTGTCCTCCGTCCCTATCAGTGATAGAGATCCCTATCAGTGATAGAGAACCGGTGTGAGTTTGGG
GACCCTTGATTGTTCTTTCTTTTTCGCTATTGAAAAATTCATGTTATATGGAGGGGGCAAAGTTTTCAGG
GTGTTGTTTAGAATGGGAAGATGTCCCTTGTATCACCATGGACCCTCATGATAATTTTGTTTCTTTCACT
TTCTACTCTGTTGACAACCATTGTCTCCTCTTATTTTCTTTTCATTTTCTGTAACTTTTTTCGTTAAACT
TTAGCTTGCATTTGTAACGAATTTTTAAATTCACTTTCGTTTATTTGTCAGATTGTAAGTACTTTCTCTA
ATCACTTTTTTTTCAAGGCAATCAGGGTAATTATATTGTACTTCAGCACAGTTTTAGAGAACAATTGTTA
TAATTAAATGATAAGGTAGAATATTTCTGCATATAAATTCTGGCTGGCGTGGAAATATTCTTATTGGTAG
AAACAACTACATCCTGGTAATCATCCTGCCTTTCTCTTTATGGTTACAATGATATACACTGTTTGAGATG
AGGATAAAATACTCTGAGTCCAAACCGGGCCCCTCTGCTAACCATGTTCATGCCTTCTTCTTTTTCCTAC
AGCTCCTGGGCAACGTGCTGGTTGTTGTGCTGTCTCATCATTTTGGCAAAGAATTCACTCCTCAGGTGCA
GGCTGCCTATCAGAAGGTGGTGGCTGGTGTGGCCAATGCCCTGGCTCACAAATACCACTGAGATCGATCT
TTTTCCCTCTGCCAAAAATTATGGGGACATCATGAAGCCCCTTGAGCATCTGACTTCTGGGTAATAAAGG
AAATTTATTTTCATTGCAATAGTGTGTGGGAATTTTTTGTGTCTCTCACTCGGAAGGACATATGGGAGGG
CAAATCATTTAAAACATCAGAATGAGTATTTGGTTTAGAGTTTGGCAACATATGCCATATGCTGGCTGCC
ATGAACAAAGGTGGCTATAAAGAGGTCATCAGTATATGAAACAGCCCCCTGCTGTCCATTCCTTATTCCA
TAGAAAAGCCTTGACTTGAGGTTAGATTTTTTTTATATTTTGTTTTGTGTTATTTTTTTCTTTAACATCC
CTAAAATTTTCCTTACATGTTTTACTAGCCAGATTTTTCCTCCTCTCCTGACTACTCCCAGTCATAGCTG
TCCCTCTTCTCTTATGAACTCGACTGCATTAATGAATCGGCCAACGCGCGGGGAGAGGCGGTTTGCGTAT
TGGGCGCTCTTCCGCTTCCTCGCTCACTGACTCGCTGCGCTCGGTCGTTCGGCTGCGGCGAGCGGTATCA
GCTCACTCAAAGGCGGTAATACGGTTATCCACAGAATCAGGGGATAACGCAGGAAAGAACATGTGAGCAA
AAGGCCAGCAAAAGGCCAGGAACCGTAAAAAGGCCGCGTTGCTGGCGTTTTTCCATAGGCTCCGCCCCCC
TGACGAGCATCACAAAAATCGACGCTCAAGTCAGAGGTGGCGAAACCCGACAGGACTATAAAGATACCAG
GCGTTTCCCCCTGGAAGCTCCCTCGTGCGCTCTCCTGTTCCGACCCTGCCGCTTACCGGATACCTGTCCG
CCTTTCTCCCTTCGGGAAGCGTGGCGCTTTCTCAATGCTCACGCTGTAGGTATCTCAGTTCGGTGTAGGT
CGTTCGCTCCAAGCTGGGCTGTGTGCACGAACCCCCCGTTCAGCCCGACCGCTGCGCCTTATCCGGTAAC
TATCGTCTTGAGTCCAACCCGGTAAGACACGACTTATCGCCACTGGCAGCAGCCACTGGTAACAGGATTA
GCAGAGCGAGGTATGTAGGCGGTGCTACAGAGTTCTTGAAGTGGTGGCCTAACTACGGCTACACTAGAAG
GACAGTATTTGGTATCTGCGCTCTGCTGAAGCCAGTTACCTTCGGAAAAAGAGTTGGTAGCTCTTGATCC
GGCAAACAAACCACCGCTGGTAGCGGTGGTTTTTTTGTTTGCAAGCAGCAGATTACGCGCAGAAAAAAAG
GATCTCAAGAAGATCCTTTGATCTTTTCTACGGGGTCTGACGCTCAGTGGAACGAAAACTCACGTTAAGG
GATTTTGGTCATGAGATTATCAAAAAGGATCTTCACCTAGATCCTTTTAAATTAAAAATGAAGTTTTAAA
TCAATCTAAAGTATATATGAGTAAACTTGGTCTGACAGTTACCAATGCTTAATCAGTGAGGCACCTATCT
CAGCGATCTGTCTATTTCGTTCATCCATAGTTGCCTGACTCCCCGTCGTGTAGATAACTACGATACGGGA
GGGCTTACCATCTGGCCCCAGTGCTGCAATGATACCGCGAGACCCACGCTCACCGGCTCCAGATTTATCA
GCAATAAACCAGCCAGCCGGAAGGGCCGAGCGCAGAAGTGGTCCTGCAACTTTATCCGCCTCCATCCAGT
CTATTAATTGTTGCCGGGAAGCTAGAGTAAGTAGTTCGCCAGTTAATAGTTTGCGCAACGTTGTTGCCAT
TGCTACAGGCATCGTGGTGTCACGCTCGTCGTTTGGTATGGCTTCATTCAGCTCCGGTTCCCAACGATCA
AGGCGAGTTACATGATCCCCCATGTTGTGCAAAAAAGCGGTTAGCTCCTTCGGTCCTCCGATCGTTGTCA
GAAGTAAGTTGGCCGCAGTGTTATCACTCATGGTTATGGCAGCACTGCATAATTCTCTTACTGTCATGCC
ATCCGTAAGATGCTTTTCTGTGACTGGTGAGTACTCAACCAAGTCATTCTGAGAATAGTGTATGCGGCGA
CCGAGTTGCTCTTGCCCGGCGTCAATACGGGATAATACCGCGCCACATAGCAGAACTTTAAAAGTGCTCA
TCATTGGAAAACGTTCTTCGGGGCGAAAACTCTCAAGGATCTTACCGCTGTTGAGATCCAGTTCGATGTA
ACCCACTCGTGCACCCAACTGATCTTCAGCATCTTTTACTTTCACCAGCGTTTCTGGGTGAGCAAAAACA
GGAAGGCAAAATGCCGCAAAAAAGGGAATAAGGGCGACACGGAAATGTTGAATACTCATACTCTTCCTTT
TTCAATATTATTGAAGCATTTATCAGGGTTATTGTCTCATGAGCGGATACATATTTGAATGTATTTAGAA
AAATAAACAAATAGGGGTTCCGCGCACATTTCCCCGAAAAGTGCCACCTGACGTCTAAGAAACCATTATT
ATCATGACATTAACCTATAAAAATAGGCGTATCACGAGGCCCTTTCGTCTTCACTCGACGCTGGTCGAGC
TGATACTTCCCGTCCGCCAGGGGACATGCCGGCGATGCTGAAGGTCGCGCGCATTCCCGATGAAGAGGCC
GGTTACCGCCTGTTGACCTGGTGGGACGGGCAGGGCGCCGCCCGAGTCTTGCCTCGGCGGCGGGCGCTCT
GCTCATGGAGCGCGCGTCCGGGGACCTTGCACAGATAGCGTGGTCCGGCCAGACGACGAGGCTTGCAGGA
TCATAATCAGCCATACCACATTTGTAGAGGTTTTACTTGCTTTAAAAAACCTCCCACACCTCCCCCTGAA
CCTGAAACATAAAATGAATGCAATTGTTGTTGTTAACTTGTTTATTGCAGCTTATAATGGTTACAAATAA
AGCAATAGCATCACAAATTTCACAAATAAAGCATTTTTTTCACTGCATTCTAGTTGTGGTTTGTCCAAAC
TCATCAATGTATCTTATCATGTCTGGATCCTCTAGAACTAGGTCGACAAGCTTGATATCGAATTCTTACT
TGTACAGCTCGTCCATGCCGAGAGTGATCCCGGCGGCGGTCACGAACTCCAGCAGGACCATGTGATCGCG
CTTCTCGTTGGGGTCTTTGCTCAGGGCGGACTGGTAGCTCAGGTAGTGGTTGTCGGGCAGCAGCACGGGG
CCGTCGCCGATGGGGGTGTTCTGCTGGTAGTGGTCGGCGAGCTGCACGCTGCCGTCCTCGATGTTGTGGC
GGATCTTGAAGTTCACCTTGATGCCGTTCTTCTGCTTGTCGGCCATGATATAGACGTTGTGGCTGTTGTA
GTTGTACTCCAGCTTGTGCCCCAGGATGTTGCCGTCCTCCTTGAAGTCGATGCCCTTCAGCTCGATGCGG
TTCACCAGGGTGTCGCCCTCGAACTTCACCTCGGCGCGGGTCTTGTAGTTGCCGTCGTCCTTGAAGAAGA
TGGTGCGCTCCTGGACGTAGCCTTCGGGCATGGCGGACTTGAAGAAGTCGTGCTGCTTCATGTGGTCGGG
GTAGCGGGCGAAGCACTGCAGGCCGTAGCCGAAGGTGGTCACGAGGGTGGGCCAGGGCACGGGCAGCTTG
CCGGTGGTGCAGATGAACTTCAGGGTCAGCTTGCCGTAGGTGGCATCGCCCTCGCCCTCGCCGGACACGC
TGAACTTGTGGCCGTTTACGTCGCCGTCCAGCTCGACCAGGATGGGCACCACCCCGGTGAACAGCTCCTC
GCCCTTGCTCACCATACTAGCGCGGCCTCGACGATATCTCTAGAGCTGAGAACTTCAGG
Features (pLannotate 1.2.2; 16 found; start..end, strand, type, name):
     61..97      -  promoter       tight TRE promoter (fragment): Tet-responsive promoter PTight, consisting of seven tet operator sequences followed by the minimal CMV promoter
    156..174     +  protein_bind   tet operator: tetO; bacterial operator O2 for the tetR and tetA genes tetracycline repressor TetR
    174..195     +  promoter       tight TRE promoter (fragment): Tet-responsive promoter PTight, consisting of seven tet operator sequences followed by the minimal CMV promoter
    200..772     +  intron         β-globin intron: intron from rabbit β-globin gene
    776..898     +  CDS            HBB: HBB_COLGU - Experimental evidence at transcript level: Swiss-Prot protein existence level 2. Involved in oxygen transport from the lung to the various peripheral tissues. From Colobus guereza (Mantled guereza) (Eastern black-and-white colobus monkey).
    973..1028    +  polyA_signal   β-globin poly(A) signal: rabbit β-globin polyadenylation signal (Gil and Proudfoot, 1987)
   1354..1407    -  CDS            lacI (fragment): lac repressor; lacI; The lac repressor binds to the lac operator to inhibit transcription in E. coli. This inhibition can be relieved by adding lactose or isopropyl-β-D-thiogalactopyranoside (IPTG).
   1590..2178    -  rep_origin     ori: high-copy-number ColE1/pMB1/pBR322/pUC origin of replication
   2349..3209    -  CDS            AmpR: β-lactamase; bla; confers resistance to ampicillin, carbenicillin, and related antibiotics
   3210..3314    -  promoter       AmpR promoter: bla
   3450..3548    +  CDS            str (fragment): STR_KLEPN - Protein inferred from homology: Swiss-Prot protein existence level 3. The aminoglycoside phosphotransferases achieve inactivation of their antibiotic substrates by phosphorylation. From Klebsiella pneumoniae.
   3551..3622    +  CDS            str (fragment): STR_KLEPN - Protein inferred from homology: Swiss-Prot protein existence level 3. The aminoglycoside phosphotransferases achieve inactivation of their antibiotic substrates by phosphorylation. From Klebsiella pneumoniae.
   3639..3722    +  CDS            large T antigen (fragment): large T antigen from SV40 (simian virus 40)
   3745..3879    +  polyA_signal   SV40 poly(A) signal: SV40 polyadenylation signal
   3893..3915    -  misc_feature   MCS (fragment): pBluescript multiple cloning site
   3916..4635    -  CDS            EYFP: enhanced YFP mammalian codon-optimized
