[The description below was written by a language model from this plasmid's Addgene catalogue record and pLannotate feature annotations shown in this document.]
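Description:
pT2U3-YFP is a mammalian expression reporter plasmid built on the Clontech pBI backbone, a bidirectional Tet-responsive vector. It is maintained in E. coli through a high-copy ColE1/pUC-type origin and selected with ampicillin via the β-lactamase gene and its native promoter. No mammalian selection marker is recorded. The short matches to lacI, an aminoglycoside phosphotransferase and SV40 large T antigen in the automated annotation are small fragments, most likely backbone remnants or spurious hits rather than functional genes.

The payload is a synthetic insert of about 1 kb, T2U3-EYFP, cloned between AgeI and HindIII. According to the catalogue entry, it places five transcription factor binding sites, two Tet operators and three Gal4 UAS elements, upstream of a minimal CMV promoter that drives EYFP. The feature table shows the mammalian codon-optimized EYFP coding sequence on the reverse strand, terminated by the SV40 polyadenylation signal. One tet operator and short fragments resembling the Tet-responsive promoter lie near the start of the sequence record. The UAS sites are not individually annotated. On the opposite side of the regulatory region sit the rabbit β-globin intron and poly(A) signal, which belong to pBI's second expression arm; no gene appears to be inserted there.

Because minimal CMV has little activity on its own, EYFP fluorescence should depend on recruitment of Tet-based and/or Gal4-based transactivators to the hybrid promoter. The construct therefore reads out combined input from two orthogonal transcription factors, consistent with its stated origin in work on multiplexing engineered receptors to evaluate several environmental ligands. The deposited sequence is 4,679 nt, slightly shorter than the 4,690 bp listed in the catalogue.
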