Addgene plasmid #84547: pT2U3-YFP
Purpose: Hybrid reporter construct with 5 transcription factor binding sites (2 TetO, 3 UAS) driving EYFP
Depositing lab: Joshua Leonard. Depositing organization: Northwestern University. Publication: Multiplexing Engineered Receptors for Multiparametric Evaluation of Environmental Ligands. Hartfield RM, Schwarz KA, Muldoon JJ, Bagheri N, Leonard JN. ACS Synth Biol. 2017 Nov 17;6(11):2042-2055. doi: 10.1021/acssynbio.6b00279. Epub 2017 Aug 23. PubMed 28771312.
Backbone
  Vector backbone: pBI
  Backbone manufacturer: Clontech
  Backbone size w/o insert (bp): 3722
  Total vector size (bp): 4690
  Vector type: Mammalian Expression
Growth in bacteria
  Bacterial resistance: Ampicillin, 100 μg/mL
  Growth temperature: 37°C
  Growth strain: NEB Stable
  Copy number: High Copy
Gene/Insert
  Gene/Insert name: T2U3-EYFP
  Species: Synthetic
  Insert size (bp): 968
  Promoter: CMV-min
  Cloning method: Restriction Enzyme; 5′ cloning site AgeI (not destroyed); 3′ cloning site HindIII (not destroyed)
  Sequencing primers: 5′ gcaatagcatcacaaatttc; 3′ cccataatttttggcagagg
Terms and licenses: Academic/Nonprofit Terms; Industry Terms: Not Available to Industry
How to cite: pT2U3-YFP was a gift from Joshua Leonard (Addgene plasmid # 84547 ; http://n2t.net/addgene:84547 ; RRID:Addgene_84547)
