>Addgene plasmid #84547 | pT2U3-YFP | addgene partial sequence | sequence record 169174 | EBV-rev 5'-GTGGTTTGTCCAAACTCATC-3'
AGCTTTTACTTGTACAGCTCGTCCATGCCGAGAGTGATCCCGGCGGCGGTCACGAACTCCAGCAGGACCA
TGTGATCGCGCTTCTCGTTGGGGTCTTTGCTCAGGGCGGACTGGTAGCTCAGGTAGTGGTTGTCGGGCAG
CAGCACGGGGCCGTCGCCGATGGGGGTGTTCTGCTGGTAGTGGTCGGCGAGCTGCACGCTGCCGTCCTCG
ATGTTGTGGCGGATCTTGAAGTTCACCTTGATGCCGTTCTTCTGCTTGTCGGCCATGATATAGACGTTGT
GGCTGTTGTAGTTGTACTCCAGCTTGTGCCCCAGGATGTTGCCGTCCTCCTTGAAGTCGATGCCCTTCAG
CTCGATGCGGTTCACCAGGGTGTCGCCCTCGAACTTCACCTCGGCGCGGGTCTTGTAGTTGCCGTCGTCC
TTGAAGAAGATGGTGCGCTCCTGGACGTAGCCTTCGGGCATGGCGGACTTGAAGAAGTCGTGCTGCTTCA
TGTGGTCGGGGTAGCGGGCGAAGCACTGCAGGCCGTAGCCGAAGGTGGTCACGAGGGTGGGCCAGGGCAC
GGGCAGCTTGCCGGTGGTGCAGATGAACTTCANGGTCAGCTTGCCGTAGGTGGCATCGCCCTCGCCCTCG
CCGGACACGCTGAACTTGTGGCCGTTTACGTCGCCGTCCAGCTCGACCAGGATGGGCACCACCCCGGTGA
ACAGCTCCTCGCCCTTGCTCACCATACTAGCGCGGCCTCGACGATATCTCTAGAGCTGAGAACTTCAGGC
AGGCTGGATCGGTCCCGGTGTCTTCTATGGAGGTCAAAACAGCGTGGATGGCGTCTCCAGGCGATCT
