>Addgene plasmid #84547 | pT2U3-YFP | addgene partial sequence | sequence record 169175 | Bglob-intron-R 5'-TTTGCCCCCTCCATATAACA-3'
ATCAAGGGTCCCCAAACTCACACCGGTTCTCTATCACTGATAGGGATCTCTATCACTGATAGGGACGGAG
GACAGTACTCCGCGGAGGACAGTACTCCGCGGAGGACAGTACTCCGGGTACCCTATAAGCAGAGCTCGTT
TAGTGAACCGTCAGATCGCCTGGAGACGCCATCCACGCTGTTTTGACCTCCATAGAAGACACCGGGACCG
ATCCAGCCTGCCTGAAGTTCTCAGCTCTAGAGATATCGTCGAGGCCGCGCTAGTATGGTGAGCAAGGGCG
AGGAGCTGTTCACCGGGGTGGTGCCCATCCTGGTCGAGCTGGACGGCGACGTAAACGGCCACAAGTTCAG
CGTGTCCGGCGAGGGCGAGGGCGATGCCACCTACGGCAAGCTGACCCTGAAGTTCATCTGCACCACCGGC
AAGCTGCCCGTGCCCTGGCCCACCCTCGTGACCACCTTCGGCTACGGCCTGCAGTGCTTCGCCCGCTACC
CCGACCACATGAAGCAGCACGACTTCTTCAAGTCCGCCATGCCCGAAGGCTACGTCCAGGAGCGCACCAT
CTTCTTCAAGGACGACGGCAACTACAAGACCCGCGCCGAGGTGAAGTTCGAGGGCGACACCCTGGTGAAC
CGCATCGAGCTGAAGGGCATCGACTTCAAGGAGGACGGCAACATCCTGGGGCACAAGCTGGAGTACAACT
ACAACAGCCACAACGTCTATATCATGGCCGACAAGCAGAAGAACGGCATCAAGGTGAACTTCAAGATCCG
CCACAACATCGAGGACGGCAGCGTGCAGCTCGCCGACCACTACCAGCAGAACACCCCCATCGGCGACGGC
CCCGTGCTGCTGCCCGACAACCACTACCTGAGCTACCAGT
